>Addgene plasmid #57233 | PS-CFP2-Keratin-17 | addgene full sequence | sequence record 210651 | Addgene NGS Result
TTCTTTCCTGCGTTATCCCCTGATTCTGTGGATAACCGTATTACCGCCATGCATTAGTTATTAATAGTAA
TCAATTACGGGGTCATTAGTTCATAGCCCATATATGGAGTTCCGCGTTACATAACTTACGGTAAATGGCC
CGCCTGGCTGACCGCCCAACGACCCCCGCCCATTGACGTCAATAATGACGTATGTTCCCATAGTAACGCC
AATAGGGACTTTCCATTGACGTCAATGGGTGGAGTATTTACGGTAAACTGCCCACTTGGCAGTACATCAA
GTGTATCATATGCCAAGTACGCCCCCTATTGACGTCAATGACGGTAAATGGCCCGCCTGGCATTATGCCC
AGTACATGACCTTATGGGACTTTCCTACTTGGCAGTACATCTACGTATTAGTCATCGCTATTACCATGGT
GATGCGGTTTTGGCAGTACATCAATGGGCGTGGATAGCGGTTTGACTCACGGGGATTTCCAAGTCTCCAC
CCCATTGACGTCAATGGGAGTTTGTTTTGGCACCAAAATCAACGGGACTTTCCAAAATGTCGTAACAACT
CCGCCCCATTGACGCAAATGGGCGGTAGGCGTGTACGGTGGGAGGTCTATATAAGCAGAGCTGGTTTAGT
GAACCGTCAGATCCGCTAGCACCATGAGCTTCACCACTCGCTCCACCTTCTCCACCAACTACCGGTCCCT
GGGCTCTGTCCAGGCGCCCAGCTACGGCGCCCGGCCGGTCAGCAGCGCGGCCAGCGTCTATGCAGGCGCT
GGGGGCTCTGGTTCCCGGATCTCCGTGTCCCGCTCCACCAGCTTCAGGGGCGGCATGGGGTCCGGGGGCC
TGGCCACCGGGATAGCCGGGGGTCTGGCAGGAATGGGAGGCATCCAGAACGAGAAGGAGACCATGCAAAG
CCTGAACGACCGCCTGGCCTCTTACCTGGACAGAGTGAGGAGCCTGGAGACCGAGAACCGGAGGCTGGAG
AGCAAAATCCGGGAGCACTTGGAGAAGAAGGGACCCCAGGTCAGAGACTGGAGCCATTACTTCAAGATCA
TCGAGGACCTGAGGGCTCAGATCTTCGCAAATACTGTGGACAATGCCCGCATCGTTCTGCAGATTGACAA
TGCCCGTCTTGCTGCTGATGACTTTAGAGTCAAGTATGAGACAGAGCTGGCCATGCGCCAGTCTGTGGAG
AACGACATCCATGGGCTCCGCAAGGTCATTGATGACACCAATATCACACGACTGCAGCTGGAGACAGAGA
TCGAGGCTCTCAAGGAGGAGCTGCTCTTCATGAAGAAGAACCACGAAGAGGAAGTAAAAGGCCTACAAGC
CCAGATTGCCAGCTCTGGGTTGACCGTGGAGGTAGATGCCCCCAAATCTCAGGACCTCGCCAAGATCATG
GCAGACATCCGGGCCCAATATGACGAGCTGGCTCGGAAGAACCGAGAGGAGCTAGACAAGTACTGGTCTC
AGCAGATTGAGGAGAGCACCACAGTGCTCACCACACAGTCTGCTGAGGTTGGAGCTGCTGAGACGACGCT
CACAGAGCTGAGACGTACAGTCCAGTCCTTGGAGATCGACCTGGACTCCATGAGAAATCTGAAGGCCAGC
TTGGAGAACAGCCTGAGGGAGGTGGAGGCCCGCTACGCCCTACAGATGGAGCAGCTCAACGGGATCCTGC
TGCACCTTGAGTCAGAGCTGGCACAGACCCGGGCAGAGGGACAGCGCCAGGCCCAGGAGTATGAGGCCCT
GCTGAACATCAAGGTCAAGCTGGAGGCTGAGATCGCCACCTACCGCCGCCTGCTGGAAGATGGCGAGGAC
TTTAATCTTGGTGATGCCTTGGACAGCAGCAACTCCATGCAAACCATCCAAAAGACCACCACCCGCCGGA
TAGTGGATGGCAAAGTGGTGTCTGAGACCAATGACACCAAAGTTCTGAGGCATCGAATTCTGCAGTCGAC
GGTACCGCGGGCCCGGGATCCACCGGTCGCCACCATGAGCAAGGGCGCCGAGCTGTTCACCGGCATCGTG
CCCATCCTGATCGAGCTGAATGGCGATGTGAATGGCCACAAGTTCAGCGTGAGCGGCGAGGGCGAGGGCG
ATGCCACCTACGGCAAGCTGACCCTGAAGTTCATCTGCACCACCGGCAAGCTGCCTGTGCCCTGGCCCAC
CCTGGTGGCCACCCTGAGCTACGGCGTGCAGTGCTTCTCACGCTACCCCGATCACATGAAGCAGCACGAC
TTCTTCAAGAGCGCCATGCCTGAGGGCTACATCCAGGAGCGCACCATCTTCTTCGAGGATGACGGCAACT
ACAAGACGCGCGCCGAGGTGAAGTTCGAGGGCGATACCCTGGTGAGTCGCATCGAGCTGACCGGCACTGA
TTTCAAGGAGGATGGCAACATCCTGGGCAATAAGATGGAGTACAACTACAACGCCACCAATGTGTACATC
GTGGCCGACAAGGCCAGGAATGGCATCAAGGTGAACTTCAAGGTCCGCCACAACATCAAGGATGGCAGCG
TGCAGCTGGCCGACCACTACCAGCAGAATACCCCCATCGGCGATGGCCCTGTGCTGCTGCCCGATAACCA
CTACCTGTCCACCCAGAGCGCCCTGTCCAAGGACCCCAACGAGAAGCGCGATCACATGATCTACCTCGAG
TTCGTGACCGCCGCCGCCATCACCCACGGCATGGATGAGCTGTACAAGTAAAGCGGCCGCGACTCTAGAT
CATAATCAGCCATACCACATTTGTAGAGGTTTTACTTGCTTTAAAAAACCTCCCACACCTCCCCCTGAAC
CTGAAACATAAAATGAATGCAATTGTTGTTGTTAACTTGTTTATTGCAGCTTATAATGGTTACAAATAAA
GCAATAGCATCACAAATTTCACAAATAAAGCATTTTTTTCACTGCATTCTAGTTGTGGTTTGTCCAAACT
CATCAATGTATCTTAAGGCGTAAATTGTAAGCGTTAATATTTTGTTAAAATTCGCGTTAAATTTTTGTTA
AATCAGCTCATTTTTTAACCAATAGGCCGAAATCGGCAAAATCCCTTATAAATCAAAAGAATAGACCGAG
ATAGGGT
[37 nt withheld, positions 3088-3124]
AAAGAACGTGGACTCCAACGTCAAAGG
[49 nt withheld, positions 3152-3200]
T
[91 nt withheld, positions 3202-3292]
G
[124 nt withheld, positions 3294-3417]
CAGGTGGCACTTTTCGGGGAAATGTGCGCGGAACCCCTATTTGTTTATTTTTCTAAATACATTCAAATAT
GTATCCGCTCATGAGACAATAACCCTGATAAATGCTTCAATAATATTGAAAAAGGAAGAGTCCTGAGGCG
GAAAGAACCAGCTGTGGAATGTGTGTCAGTTAGGGTGTGGAAAGTCCCCAGGCTCCCCAGCAGGCAGAAG
TATGCAAAGCATGCATCTCAATTAGTCAGCAACCAGGTGTGGAAAGTCCCCAGGCTCCCCAGCAGGCAGA
AGTATGCAAAGCATGCATCTCAATTAGTCAGCAACCATAGTCCCGCCCCTAACTCCGCCCATCCCGCCCC
TAACTCCGCCCAGTTCCGCCCATTCTCCGCCCCATGGCTGACTAATTTTTTTTATTTATGCAGAGGCCGA
GGCCGCCTCGGCCTCTGAGCTATTCCAGAAGTAGTGAGGAGGCTTTTTTGGAGGCCTAGGCTTTTGCAAA
GATCGATCAAGAGACAGGATGAGGATCGTTTCGCATGATTGAACAAGATGGATTGCACGCAGGTTCTCCG
GCCGCTTGGGTGGAGAGGCTATTCGGCTATGACTGGGCACAACAGACAATCGGCTGCTCTGATGCCGCCG
TGTTCCGGCTGTCAGCGCAGGGGCGCCCGGTTCTTTTTGTCAAGACCGACCTGTCCGGTGCCCTGAATGA
ACTGCAAGACGAGGCAGCGCGGCTATCGTGGCTGGCCACGACGGGCGTTCCTTGCGCAGCTGTGCTCGAC
GTTGTCACTGAAGCGGGAAGGGACTGGCTGCTATTGGGCGAAGTGCCGGGGCAGGATCTCCTGTCATCTC
ACCTTGCTCCTGCCGAGAAAGTATCCATCATGGCTGATGCAATGCGGCGGCTGCATACGCTTGATCCGGC
TACCTGCCCATTCGACCACCAAGCGAAACATCGCATCGAGCGAGCACGTACTCGGATGGAAGCCGGTCTT
GTCGATCAGGATGATCTGGACGAAGAGCATCAGGGGCTCGCGCCAGCCGAACTGTTCGCCAGGCTCAAGG
CGAGCATGCCCGACGGCGAGGATCTCGTCGTGACCCATGGCGATGCCTGCTTGCCGAATATCATGGTGGA
AAATGGCCGCTTTTCTGGATTCATCGACTGTGGCCGGCTGGGTGTGGCGGACCGCTATCAGGACATAGCG
TTGGCTACCCGTGATATTGCTGAAGAGCTTGGCGGCGAATGGGCTGACCGCTTCCTCGTGCTTTACGGTA
TCGCCGCTCCCGATTCGCAGCGCATCGCCTTCTATCGCCTTCTTGACGAGTTCTTCTGAGCGGGACTCTG
GGGTTCGAAATGACCGACCAAGCGACGCCCAACCTGCCATCACGAGATTTCGATTCCACCGCCGCCTTCT
ATGAAAGGTTGGGCTTCGGAATCGTTTTCCGGGACGCCGGCTGGATGATCCTCCAGCGCGGGGATCTCAT
GCTGGAGTTCTTCGCCCACCCTAGGGGGAGGCTAACTGAAACACGGAAGGAGACAATACCGGAAGGAACC
CGCGCTATGACGGCAATAAAAAGACAGAATAAAACGCACGGTGTTGGGTCGTTTGTTCATAAACGCGGGG
TTCGGTCCCAGGGCTGGCACTCTGTCGATACCCCACCGAGACCCCATTGGGGCCAATACGCCCGCGTTTC
TTCCTTTTCCCCACCCCACCCCCCAAGTTCGGGTGAAGGCCCAGGGCTCGCAGCCAACGTCGGGGCGGCA
GGCCCTGCCATAGCCTCAGGTTACTCATATATACTTTAGATTGATTTAAAACTTCATTTTTAATTTAAAA
GGATCTAGGTGAAGATCCTTTTTGATAATCTCATGACCAAAATCCCTTAACGTGAGTTTTCGTTCCACTG
AGCGTCAGACCCCGTAGAAAAGATCAAAGGATCTTCTTGAGATCCTTTTTTTCTGCGCGTAATCTGCTGC
TTGCAAACAAAAAAACCACCGCTACCAGCGGTGGTTTGTTTGCCGGATCAAGAGCTACCAACTCTTTTTC
CGAAGGTAACTGGCTTCAGCAGAGCGCAGATACCAAATACTGTTCTTCTAGTGTAGCCGTAGTTAGGCCA
CCACTTCAAGAACTCTGTAGCACCGCCTACATACCTCGCTCTGCTAATCCTGTTACCAGTGGCTGCTGCC
AGTGGCGATAAGTCGTGTCTTACCGGGTTGGACTCAAGACGATAGTTACCGGATAAGGCGCAGCGGTCGG
GCTGAACGGGGGGTTCGTGCACACAGCCCAGCTTGGAGCGAACGACCTACACCGAACTGAGATACCTACA
GCGTGAGCTATGAGAAAGCGCCACGCTTCCCGAAGGGAGAAAGGCGGACAGGTATCCGGTAAGCGGCAGG
GTCGGAACAGGAGAGCGCACGAGGGAGCTTCCAGGGGGAAACGCCTGGTATCTTTATAGTCCTGTCGGGT
TTCGCCACCTCTGACTTGAGCGTCGATTTTTGTGATGCTCGTCAGGGGGGCGGAGCCTATGGAAAAACGC
CAGCAACGCGGCCTTTTTACGGTTCCTGGCCTTTTGCTGGCCTTTTGCTCACATG
Features (pLannotate 1.2.2; 16 found; start..end, strand, type, name):
      1..47      +  rep_origin     RSF ori (fragment): Plasmids containing the RSF 1030 origin of replication can be propagated in E. coli cells that contain additional plasmids with compatible origins.
    115..418     +  enhancer       CMV enhancer: human cytomegalovirus immediate early enhancer
    419..622     +  promoter       CMV promoter: human cytomegalovirus (CMV) immediate early promoter
    654..1943    +  CDS            KRT18: K1C18_HUMAN - Also known as CYK18. Experimental evidence at protein level: Swiss-Prot protein existence level 1. Involved in the uptake of thrombin-antithrombin complexes by hepatic cells (By similarity). When phosphorylated, plays a role in filament reorganization. Involved in the delivery of mutated CFTR to the plasma membrane. Together with KRT8, is involved in interleukin-6 (IL-6)-mediated barrier protection. From Homo sapiens (Human).
   1943..1981    +  misc_feature   MCS (fragment): multiple cloning site
   1995..2711    +  CDS            PS-CFP2: photoswitchable cyan-to-green fluorescent protein mammalian codon-optimized
   2728..2811    +  CDS            large T antigen (fragment): large T antigen from SV40 (simian virus 40)
   2834..2955    +  polyA_signal   SV40 poly(A) signal: SV40 polyadenylation signal
   2989..3417    -  rep_origin     f1 ori (sequence partly withheld): f1 bacteriophage origin of replication; arrow indicates direction of (+) strand synthesis
   3444..3548    +  promoter       AmpR promoter: bla
   3550..3907    +  promoter       SV40 promoter: SV40 enhancer and early promoter
   3942..4736    +  CDS            NeoR/KanR: aminoglycoside phosphotransferase from Tn5; aph(3')-II (or nptII); confers resistance to neomycin, kanamycin, and G418 (Geneticin®)
   4757..4909    +  CDS            ble (fragment): BLE_KLEPN - Experimental evidence at protein level: Swiss-Prot protein existence level 1. Binding protein with a strong affinity to the bleomycin family of antibiotics. Binds to CL990; an antimitotic-antibiotic compound. From Klebsiella pneumoniae.
   4968..5015    +  polyA_signal   HSV TK poly(A) signal: herpes simplex virus thymidine kinase polyadenylation signal (Cole and Stacy, 1985)
   5106..5122    -  polyA_signal   bGH poly(A) signal (fragment): bovine growth hormone polyadenylation signal
   5344..5932    +  rep_origin     ori: high-copy-number ColE1/pMB1/pBR322/pUC origin of replication
