[The description below was written by a language model from this plasmid's Addgene catalogue record and pLannotate feature annotations shown in this document.]
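Description:
PS-CFP2-Keratin-17 is a mammalian expression plasmid built on the PS-CFP2 fluorescent-protein backbone, used to label the cytokeratin intermediate filament network in live cells. Despite its name, the record explicitly notes that the insert is human keratin 18 (KRT18), not keratin 17, and the feature annotation of the full sequenced plasmid (about 6 kb) agrees, identifying the open reading frame as KRT18. The insert carries a V282L substitution. The "17" in the name may refer to something other than the keratin, but the record does not explain it.

Expression is driven by the human cytomegalovirus immediate early enhancer and promoter. The KRT18 coding sequence is followed by a short remnant of the multiple cloning site acting as a linker, then the mammalian codon-optimized PS-CFP2, so the fluorescent protein sits at the C terminus of the keratin. An SV40 polyadenylation signal terminates the transcript. PS-CFP2 is a photoswitchable protein that converts from cyan to green emission. The recorded excitation/emission pairs are 400/468 nm and 490/511 nm. Photoswitching allows a chosen subpopulation of labelled filaments to be highlighted and tracked over time.

The plasmid propagates in E. coli at high copy through a ColE1/pUC-type origin and also carries an f1 phage origin. A single Tn5 NeoR/KanR gene provides both selections. A bacterial promoter drives kanamycin resistance in E. coli, and the SV40 early promoter with an HSV TK polyadenylation signal supports G418 selection of stably transfected mammalian cells. Several short annotated fragments (RSF ori, large T antigen, ble, bGH poly(A)) appear to be partial matches within backbone sequence rather than functional elements.
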