Addgene plasmid #57233: PS-CFP2-Keratin-17
Purpose: Note- This plasmid contains Keratin 18. Localization: Cytokeratin, Excitation: 400 / 490, Emission: 468 / 511
Depositing lab: Michael Davidson. Depositing organization: Florida State University, Tallahassee.
Backbone
  Vector backbone: PS-CFP2
  Backbone size w/o insert (bp): 4750
  Vector type: Mammalian Expression
  Selectable markers: Neomycin (select with G418)
Growth in bacteria
  Bacterial resistance: Kanamycin, 50 μg/mL
  Growth temperature: 37°C
  Growth strain: DH5alpha
  Copy number: High Copy
Gene/Insert
  Gene/Insert name: NM_199187.1 (alt name: NM_199187.1)
  Species: H. sapiens (human)
  Mutation: V282L
  Entrez Gene: KRT18 (a.k.a. CK-18, CYK18, K18)
  Promoter: CMV
  Tag / fusion protein: PS-CFP2 (C terminal on insert)
  Cloning method: Unknown
  Sequencing primers: 5′ CMV-F; 3′ SV40pA-R
Terms and licenses: Academic/Nonprofit Terms; Industry Terms
Depositor comments: . Excitation = 400 / 490; Emission = 468 / 511
How to cite: PS-CFP2-Keratin-17 was a gift from Michael Davidson (Addgene plasmid # 57233 ; http://n2t.net/addgene:57233 ; RRID:Addgene_57233)
