>Addgene plasmid #57233 | PS-CFP2-Keratin-17 | depositor partial sequence | sequence record 88370 | insert sequence
GACGTCAGATCCGCTAGCACCATGAGCTTCACCACTCGCTCCACCTTCTCCACCAACTACCGGTCCCTGG
GCTCTGTCCAGGCGCCCAGCTACGGCGCCCGGCCGGTCAGCAGCGCGGCCAGCGTCTATGCAGGCGCTGG
GGGCTCTGGTTCCCGGATCTCCGTGTCCCGCTCCACCAGCTTCAGGGGCGGCATGGGGTCCGGGGGCCTG
GCCACCGGGATAGCCGGGGGTCTGGCAGGAATGGGAGGCATCCAGAACGAGAAGGAGACCATGCAAAGCC
TGAACGACCGCCTGGCCTCTTACCTGGACAGAGTGAGGAGCCTGGAGACCGAGAACCGGAGGCTGGAGAG
CAAAATCCGGGAGCACTTGGAGAAGAAGGGACCCCAGGTCAGAGACTGGAGCCATTACTTCAAGATCATC
GAGGACCTGAGGGCTCAGATCTTCGCAAATACTGTGGACAATGCCCGCATCGTTCTGCAGATTGACAATG
CCCGTCTTGCTGCTGATGACTTTAGAGTCAAGTATGAGACAGAGCTGGCCATGCGCCAGTCTGTGGAGAA
CGACATCCATGGGCTCCGCAAGGTCATTGATGACACCAATATCACACGACTGCAGCTGGAGACAGAGATC
GAGGCTCTCAAGGAGGAGCTGCTCTTCATGAAGAAGAACCACGAAGAGGAAGTAAAAGGCCTACAAGCCC
AGATTGCCAGCTCTGGGTTGACCGTGGAGGTAGATGCCCCCAAATCTCAGGACCTCGCCAAGATCATGGC
AGACATCCGGGCCCAATATGACGAGCTGGCTCGGAAGAACCGAGAGGAGCTAGACAAGTACTGGTCTCAG
CAGATTGAGGAGAGCACCACAGTGCTCACCACACAGTCTGCTGAGGTTGGAGCTGCTGAGACGACGCTCA
CAGAGCTGAGACGTACAGTCCAGTCCTTGGAGATCGACCTGGACTCCATGAGAAATCTGAAGGCCAGCTT
GGAGAACAGCCTGAGGGAGGTGGAGGCCCGCTACGCCCTACAGATGGAGCAGCTCAACGGGATCCTGCTG
CACCTTGAGTCAGAGCTGGCACAGACCCGGGCAGAGGGACAGCGCCAGGCCCAGGAGTATGAGGCCCTGC
TGAACATCAAGGTCAAGCTGGAGGCTGAGATCGCCACCTACCGCCGCCTGCTGGAAGATGGCGAGGACTT
TAATCTTGGTGATGCCTTGGACAGCAGCAACTCCATGCAAACCATCCAAAAGACCACCACCCGCCGGATA
GTGGATGGCAAAGTGGTGTCTGAGACCAATGACACCAAAGTTCTGAGGCATCGAATTCTGCAGTCGACGG
TACCGCGGGCCCGGGATCCACCGGTCGCCACCATGAGCAAGGGCGCCGAGCTGTTCACCGGCATCGTGCC
CATCCTGATCGAGCTGAATGGCGATGTGAATGGCCACAAGTTCAGCGTGAGCGGCGAGGGCGAGGGCGAT
GCCACCTACGGCAAGCTGACCCTGAAGTTCATCTGCACCACCGGCAAGCTGCCTGTGCCCTGGCCCACCC
TGGTGGCCACCCTGAGCTACGGCGTGCAGTGCTTCTCACGCTACCCCGATCACATGAAGCAGCACGACTT
CTTCAAGAGCGCCATGCCTGAGGGCTACATCCAGGAGCGCACCATCTTCTTCGAGGATGACGGCAACTAC
AAGACGCGCGCCGAGGTGAAGTTCGAGGGCGATACCCTGGTGAGTCGCATCGAGCTGACCGGCACTGATT
TCAAGGAGGATGGCAACATCCTGGGCAATAAGATGGAGTACAACTACAACGCCACCAATGTGTACATCGT
GGCCGACAAGGCCAGGAATGGCATCAAGGTGAACTTCAAGGTCCGCCACAACATCAAGGATGGCAGCGTG
CAGCTGGCCGACCACTACCAGCAGAATACCCCCATCGGCGATGGCCCTGTGCTGCTGCCCGATAACCACT
ACCTGTCCACCCAGAGCGCCCTGTCCAAGGACCCCAACGAGAAGCGCGATCACATGATCTACCTCGAGTT
CGTGACCGCCGCCGCCATCACCCACGGCATGGATGAGCTGTACAAGTAAAGCGGCCGCGACTCTAGATCA
TAAT
